Addgene plasmid #142711: TFORF0925
Purpose: Lentiviral vector for overexpressing transcription factor ORFs with unique 24-bp barcodes. Barcodes facilitate identification of transcription factors in pooled screens.
Depositing lab: Feng Zhang. Depositing organization: Broad Institute. Publication: A transcription factor atlas of directed differentiation. Joung J, Ma S, Tay T, Geiger-Schuller KR, Kirchgatterer PC, Verdine VK, Guo B, Arias-Garcia MA, Allen WE, Singh A, Kuksenko O, Abudayyeh OO, Gootenberg JS, Fu Z, Macrae RK, Buenrostro JD, Regev A, Zhang F. Cell. 2023 Jan 5;186(1):209-229.e26. doi: 10.1016/j.cell.2022.11.026. PubMed 36608654.
Backbone
  Vector backbone: pLX_TRC317
  Backbone manufacturer: Broad Institute Genetic Perturbation Platform
  Backbone size w/o insert (bp): 8264
  Vector type: Mammalian Expression, Lentiviral
  Selectable markers: Puromycin
Growth in bacteria
  Bacterial resistance: Ampicillin, 100 μg/mL
  Growth temperature: 37°C
  Growth strain: NEB Stable
  Copy number: High Copy
Gene/Insert
  Gene/Insert name: NR2F2
  Species: H. sapiens (human)
  Insert size (bp): 887
  Entrez Gene: NR2F2 (a.k.a. ARP-1, ARP1, CHTD4, COUPTF2, COUPTFB, COUPTFII, NF-E3, SRXX5, SVP40, TFCOUP2)
  Promoter: EF1a
  Cloning method: Unknown
  Sequencing primers: 5′ GGGTGGAGACTGAAGTTAGGCCAG; 3′ CACATAGCGTAAAAGGAGCAACATAG
Terms and licenses: Academic/Nonprofit Terms; Industry Terms: Not Available to Industry
Depositor comments: NM_001145156,NM_001145157,ENST00000394171,ENST00000453270 . The transcription factor ORF portion of this plasmid was synthesized by Genewiz. Please test multiple small colonies in case of plasmid recombination. To make this collection available in a timely manner, a portion of this collection was not fully sequenced by Addgene. If an Addgene verified full plasmid sequence is not available, please contact us prior to placing an order to request the full sequence.
How to cite: TFORF0925 was a gift from Feng Zhang (Addgene plasmid # 142711 ; http://n2t.net/addgene:142711 ; RRID:Addgene_142711)
