[The description below was written by a language model from this plasmid's Addgene catalogue record and pLannotate feature annotations shown in this document.]
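Description:
TFORF0925 is a lentiviral mammalian expression plasmid built on the pLX_TRC317 backbone. It belongs to a barcoded library of transcription factor open reading frames and carries human NR2F2 (also known as COUP-TFII or ARP-1), a nuclear receptor-type transcription factor. The recorded insert is about 887 bp, and the depositor links it to specific shorter transcript isoforms. This fits the feature table, which annotates the coding region as only a partial match to the full-length NR2F2 protein. The ORF was made synthetically, lies directly downstream of a strong constitutive EF-1α promoter, and is followed by a WPRE that enhances transcript stability and expression. According to the record, each construct in the collection carries a unique 24-bp barcode so that the transcription factor can be identified in pooled screens. The feature table does not annotate the barcode, so its position is not stated.

The viral framework has a third-generation, self-inactivating layout. An RSV promoter drives a truncated HIV-1 5' LTR, which is followed by the Ψ packaging signal with a gag fragment, the RRE for Rev-dependent nuclear export, a cPPT/CTS element, and a ΔU3 3' LTR with an SV40 polyadenylation signal downstream. An SV40 early promoter/origin segment upstream of the EF-1α cassette drives puromycin N-acetyltransferase, which allows selection of transduced cells. In bacteria, the plasmid replicates from a high-copy ColE1/pUC-type origin and is selected through ampicillin resistance. It also retains an f1 origin and remnants of lac, T7 and T3 cloning-vector sequences. The depositor notes a risk of recombination during propagation. The construct is intended for NR2F2 overexpression, alone or in pooled screens such as directed differentiation studies.
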