Features (pLannotate 1.2.2; 31 found; start..end, strand, type, name):
      5..231     +  promoter       RSV promoter: Rous sarcoma virus enhancer/promoter
    232..412     +  LTR            5' LTR (truncated): truncated 5' long terminal repeat (LTR) from HIV-1
    459..584     +  misc_feature   HIV-1 Ψ: packaging signal of human immunodeficiency virus type 1
    568..931     +  CDS            HIV-1 gag (fragment): gag protein from human immunodeficiency virus 1; gag
   1077..1310    +  misc_feature   RRE: The Rev response element (RRE) of HIV-1 allows for Rev-dependent mRNA export from the nucleus to the cytoplasm.
   1687..1713    +  CDS            Rev (fragment): human immunodeficiency virus 1 (HIV-1) Rev protein; rev; enhances nuclear export of unspliced and incompletely spliced viral mRNAs
   1720..1743    +  promoter       SV40 promoter (fragment): SV40 early promoter
   1744..1815    +  promoter       SV40 promoter (fragment): SV40 enhancer and early promoter
   1839..1974    +  rep_origin     SV40 ori: SV40 origin of replication
   2020..2616    +  CDS            PuroR (fragment): puromycin N-acetyltransferase; pac from Streptomyces; confers resistance to puromycin
   2665..2782    +  misc_feature   cPPT/CTS: central polypurine tract and central termination sequence of HIV-1
   2847..2913    +  CDS            small t antigen (fragment): SV40 (simian virus 40) small t antigen
   2920..4098    +  promoter       EF-1α promoter: strong constitutive promoter for human elongation factor EF-1α
   4094..4897    +  CDS            NR2F2 (fragment): COT2_HUMAN - Also known as ARP1, TFCOUP2. Experimental evidence at protein level: Swiss-Prot protein existence level 1. Ligand-activated transcription factor. Activated by high concentrations of 9-cis-retinoic acid and all-trans-retinoic acid, but not by dexamethasone, cortisol or progesterone (in vitro). Regulation of the apolipoprotein A-I gene transcription. Binds to DNA site A. May be required to establish ovary identity during early gonad development (PubMed:29478779). From Homo sapiens (Human).
   4913..4966    +  promoter       U6 promoter (fragment): RNA polymerase III promoter for human U6 snRNA
   5008..5596    +  misc_feature   WPRE: woodchuck hepatitis virus posttranscriptional regulatory element
   5647..5666    +  misc_feature   cPPT/CTS (fragment): central polypurine tract and central termination sequence of HIV-1
   5668..5901    +  LTR            3' LTR (ΔU3): self-inactivating 3' long terminal repeat (LTR) from HIV-1
   5979..6100    +  polyA_signal   SV40 poly(A) signal: SV40 polyadenylation signal
   6140..6275    +  rep_origin     SV40 ori: SV40 origin of replication
   6296..6314    -  promoter       T7 promoter: promoter for bacteriophage T7 RNA polymerase
   6322..6477    +  CDS            lacZα (fragment): LacZα fragment of β-galactosidase; lacZ fragment
   6482..6910    +  rep_origin     f1 ori (sequence partly withheld): f1 bacteriophage origin of replication; arrow indicates direction of (+) strand synthesis
   6963..7067    +  promoter       AmpR promoter: bla
   7068..7928    +  CDS            AmpR: β-lactamase; bla; confers resistance to ampicillin, carbenicillin, and related antibiotics
   8099..8687    +  rep_origin     ori: high-copy-number ColE1/pMB1/pBR322/pUC origin of replication
   8870..8962    +  CDS            lacI (fragment): lac repressor; lacI; The lac repressor binds to the lac operator to inhibit transcription in E. coli. This inhibition can be relieved by adding lactose or isopropyl-β-D-thiogalactopyranoside (IPTG).
   8975..8996    +  protein_bind   CAP binding site: CAP binding activates transcription in the presence of cAMP. E. coli catabolite activator protein
   9011..9041    +  promoter       lac promoter: promoter for the E. coli lac operon
   9049..9065    +  protein_bind   lac operator: The lac repressor binds to the lac operator to inhibit transcription in E. coli. This inhibition can be relieved by adding lactose or isopropyl-β-D-thiogalactopyranoside (IPTG). lac repressor encoded by lacI
   9110..9128    +  promoter       T3 promoter: promoter for bacteriophage T3 RNA polymerase
>Addgene plasmid #142711 | TFORF0925 | addgene full sequence | sequence record 397731 | Addgene NGS Result
TTAATGTAGTCTTATGCAATACTCTTGTAGTCTTGCAACATGGTAACGATGAGTTAGCAACATGCCTTAC
AAGGAGAGAAAAAGCACCGTGCATGCCGATTGGTGGAAGTAAGGTGGTACGATCGTGCCTTATTAGGAAG
GCAACAGACGGGTCTGACATGGATTGGACGAACCACTGAATTGCCGCATTGCAGAGATATTGTATTTAAG
TGCCTAGCTCGATACATAAACGGGTCTCTCTGGTTAGACCAGATCTGAGCCTGGGAGCTCTCTGGCTAAC
TAGGGAACCCACTGCTTAAGCCTCAATAAAGCTTGCCTTGAGTGCTTCAAGTAGTGTGTGCCCGTCTGTT
GTGTGACTCTGGTAACTAGAGATCCCTCAGACCCTTTTAGTCAGTGTGGAAAATCTCTAGCAGTGGCGCC
CGAACAGGGACTTGAAAGCGAAAGGGAAACCAGAGGAGCTCTCTCGACGCAGGACTCGGCTTGCTGAAGC
GCGCACGGCAAGAGGCGAGGGGCGGCGACTGGTGAGTACGCCAAAAATTTTGACTAGCGGAGGCTAGAAG
GAGAGAGATGGGTGCGAGAGCGTCAGTATTAAGCGGGGGAGAATTAGATCGCGATGGGAAAAAATTCGGT
TAAGGCCAGGGGGAAAGAAAAAATATAAATTAAAACATATAGTATGGGCAAGCAGGGAGCTAGAACGATT
CGCAGTTAATCCTGGCCTGTTAGAAACATCAGAAGGCTGTAGACAAATACTGGGACAGCTACAACCATCC
CTTCAGACAGGATCAGAAGAACTTAGATCATTATATAATACAGTAGCAACCCTCTATTGTGTGCATCAAA
GGATAGAGATAAAAGACACCAAGGAAGCTTTAGACAAGATAGAGGAAGAGCAAAACAAAAGTAAGACCAC
CGCACAGCAAGCGGCCGCTGATCTTCAGACCTGGAGGAGGAGATATGAGGGACAATTGGAGAAGTGAATT
ATATAAATATAAAGTAGTAAAAATTGAACCATTAGGAGTAGCACCCACCAAGGCAAAGAGAAGAGTGGTG
CAGAGAGAAAAAAGAGCAGTGGGAATAGGAGCTTTGTTCCTTGGGTTCTTGGGAGCAGCAGGAAGCACTA
TGGGCGCAGCGTCAATGACGCTGACGGTACAGGCCAGACAATTATTGTCTGGTATAGTGCAGCAGCAGAA
CAATTTGCTGAGGGCTATTGAGGCGCAACAGCATCTGTTGCAACTCACAGTCTGGGGCATCAAGCAGCTC
CAGGCAAGAATCCTGGCTGTGGAAAGATACCTAAAGGATCAACAGCTCCTGGGGATTTGGGGTTGCTCTG
GAAAACTCATTTGCACCACTGCTGTGCCTTGGAATGCTAGTTGGAGTAATAAATCTCTGGAACAGATTTG
GAATCACACGACCTGGATGGAGTGGGACAGAGAAATTAACAATTACACAAGCTTAATACACTCCTTAATT
GAAGAATCGCAAAACCAGCAAGAAAAGAATGAACAAGAATTATTGGAATTAGATAAATGGGCAAGTTTGT
GGAATTGGTTTAACATAACAAATTGGCTGTGGTATATAAAATTATTCATAATGATAGTAGGAGGCTTGGT
AGGTTTAAGAATAGTTTTTGCTGTACTTTCTATAGTGAATAGAGTTAGGCAGGGATATTCACCATTATCG
TTTCAGACCCACCTCCCAACCCCGAGGGGACCCATGCATTGCATCTCAATTAGTCAGCAACCAGGTGTGG
AAAGTCCCCAGGCTCCCCAGCAGGCAGAAGTATGCAAAGCATGCGTCTCAATTAGTCAGCAACCATAGTC
CCGCCCCTAACTCCGCCCATCCCGCCCCTAACTCCGCCCAGTTCCGCCCATTCTCCGCCCCATGGCTGAC
TAATTTTTTTTATTTATGCAGAGGCCGAGGCCGCCTCGGCCTCTGAGCTATTCCAGAAGTAGTGAGGAGG
CTTTTTTGGAGGCCTAGGCTTTTGCAAAAAGCTTTCTAGAGGTACCACCGGAGCTTACCATGACCGAGTA
CAAGCCCACGGTGCGCCTCGCCACCCGCGACGACGTCCCCAGGGCCGTACGCACCCTCGCCGCCGCGTTC
GCCGACTACCCCGCCACGCGCCACACCGTCGATCCGGACCGCCACATCGAGCGGGTCACCGAGCTGCAAG
AACTCTTCCTCACGCGCGTCGGGCTCGACATCGGCAAGGTGTGGGTCGCGGACGACGGCGCCGCCGTGGC
GGTCTGGACCACGCCGGAGAGCGTCGAAGCGGGGGCGGTGTTCGCCGAGATCGGCCCGCGCATGGCCGAG
TTGAGCGGTTCCCGGCTGGCCGCGCAGCAACAGATGGAAGGCCTCCTGGCGCCGCACCGGCCCAAGGAGC
CCGCGTGGTTCCTGGCCACCGTCGGCGTCTCGCCCGACCACCAGGGCAAGGGTCTGGGCAGCGCCGTCGT
GCTCCCCGGAGTGGAGGCGGCCGAGCGCGCCGGGGTGCCCGCCTTCCTGGAGACCTCCGCGCCCCGCAAC
CTCCCCTTCTACGAGCGGCTCGGCTTCACCGTCACCGCCGACGTCGAGGTGCCCGAAGGACCGCGCACCT
GGTGCATGACCCGCAAGCCCGGTGCCAGTTAACGAATTCTAGATCTTGAGACAAATGGCAGTATTCATCC
ACAATTTTAAAAGAAAAGGGGGGATTGGGGGGTACAGTGCAGGGGAAAGAATAGTAGACATAATAGCAAC
AGACATACAAACTAAAGAATTACAAAAACAAATTACAAAAATTCAAAATTTTCGGGTTTATTACAGGGAC
AGCAGAGATCCACTTTGGCGCCGGCTCGAGGCCTGCAGGTGCAAAGATGGATAAAGTTTTAAACAGAGAG
GAATCTTTGCAGCTAATGGACCTTCTAGGTCTTGAAAGGAGTGGGAATTGGCTCCGGTGCCCGTCAGTGG
GCAGAGCGCACATCGCCCACAGTCCCCGAGAAGTTGGGGGGAGGGGTCGGCAATTGAACCGGTGCCTAGA
GAAGGTGGCGCGGGGTAAACTGGGAAAGTGATGTCGTGTACTGGCTCCGCCTTTTTCCCGAGGGTGGGGG
AGAACCGTATATAAGTGCAGTAGTCGCCGTGAACGTTCTTTTTCGCAACGGGTTTGCCGCCAGAACACAG
GTAAGTGCCGTGTGTGGTTCCCGCGGGCCTGGCCTCTTTACGGGTTATGGCCCTTGCGTGCCTTGAATTA
CTTCCACCTGGCTGCAGTACGTGATTCTTGATCCCGAGCTTCGGGTTGGAAGTGGGTGGGAGAGTTCGAG
GCCTTGCGCTTAAGGAGCCCCTTCGCCTCGTGCTTGAGTTGAGGCCTGGCCTGGGCGCTGGGGCCGCCGC
GTGCGAATCTGGTGGCACCTTCGCGCCTGTCTCGCTGCTTTCGATAAGTCTCTAGCCATTTAAAATTTTT
GATGACCTGCTGCGACGCTTTTTTTCTGGCAAGATAGTCTTGTAAATGCGGGCCAAGATCTGCACACTGG
TATTTCGGTTTTTGGGGCCGCGGGCGGCGACGGGGCCCGTGCGTCCCAGCGCACATGTTCGGCGAGGCGG
GGCCTGCGAGCGCGGCCACCGAGAATCGGACGGGGGTAGTCTCAAGCTGGCCGGCCTGCTCTGGTGCCTG
GCCTCGCGCCGCCGTGTATCGCCCCGCCCTGGGCGGCAAGGCTGGCCCGGTCGGCACCAGTTGCGTGAGC
GGAAAGATGGCCGCTTCCCGGCCCTGCTGCAGGGAGCTCAAAATGGAGGACGCGGCGCTCGGGAGAGCGG
GCGGGTGAGTCACCCACACAAAGGAAAAGGGCCTTTCCGTCCTCAGCCGTCGCTTCATGTGACTCCACGG
AGTACCGGGCGCCGTCCAGGCACCTCGATTAGTTCTCGAGCTTTTGGAGTACGTCGTCTTTAGGTTGGGG
GGAGGGGTTTTATGCGATGGAGTTTCCCCACACTGAGTGGGTGGAGACTGAAGTTAGGCCAGCTTGGCAC
TTGATGTAATTCTCCTTGGAATTTGCCCTTTTTGAGTTTGGATCTTGGTTCATTCTCAAGCCTCAGACAG
TGGTTCAAAGTTTTTTTCTTCCATTTCAGGTGTCGTGAGGCTAGCACCGCCACCATGCCGCCGACCCAGC
CGACCCACGGGCAGTTCGCGCTGACCAACGGGGATCCCCTCAACTGCCACTCGTACCTGTCCGGATATAT
TTCCCTGCTGTTGCGCGCGGAGCCCTATCCCACGTCGCGCTTCGGCAGCCAATGCATGCAGCCCAACAAC
ATCATGGGTATCGAGAACATTTGCGAACTGGCCGCGAGGATGCTCTTCAGCGCCGTCGAGTGGGCCCGGA
ACATCCCCTTCTTCCCCGACCTGCAGATCACGGACCAGGTGGCCCTGCTTCGCCTCACCTGGAGCGAGCT
GTTTGTGTTGAATGCGGCGCAGTGCTCCATGCCCCTCCACGTCGCCCCGCTCCTGGCCGCCGCCGGCCTG
CATGCTTCGCCCATGTCCGCCGACCGGGTGGTCGCCTTTATGGACCACATACGGATCTTCCAAGAGCAAG
TGGAGAAGCTCAAGGCGCTGCACGTTGACTCAGCCGAGTACAGCTGCCTCAAGGCCATAGTCCTGTTCAC
CTCAGATGCCTGTGGTCTCTCTGATGTAGCCCATGTGGAAAGCTTGCAGGAAAAGTCTCAGTGTGCTTTG
GAAGAATACGTTAGGAGCCAGTACCCCAACCAGCCGACGAGATTCGGAAAGCTTTTGCTTCGCCTCCCTT
CCCTCCGCACCGTCTCCTCCTCAGTCATAGAGCAATTGTTTTTCGTCCGTTTGGTAGGTAAAACCCCCAT
CGAAACCCTCATCCGGGATATGTTACTGTCCGGCAGCAGTTTTAACTGGCCGTATATGGCAATTCAATAG
TAATGAACTAGTCCGTAACTTGAAAGTATTTCGATTTCTTGGCTTTATATATCTTGTGGAAAGGACGAGA
GGTACTGTGCCCACAACTGAACACGCGTTAAGTCGACAATCAACCTCTGGATTACAAAATTTGTGAAAGA
TTGACTGGTATTCTTAACTATGTTGCTCCTTTTACGCTATGTGGATACGCTGCTTTAATGCCTTTGTATC
ATGCTATTGCTTCCCGTATGGCTTTCATTTTCTCCTCCTTGTATAAATCCTGGTTGCTGTCTCTTTATGA
GGAGTTGTGGCCCGTTGTCAGGCAACGTGGCGTGGTGTGCACTGTGTTTGCTGACGCAACCCCCACTGGT
TGGGGCATTGCCACCACCTGTCAGCTCCTTTCCGGGACTTTCGCTTTCCCCCTCCCTATTGCCACGGCGG
AACTCATCGCCGCCTGCCTTGCCCGCTGCTGGACAGGGGCTCGGCTGTTGGGCACTGACAATTCCGTGGT
GTTGTCGGGGAAATCATCGTCCTTTCCTTGGCTGCTCGCCTGTGTTGCCACCTGGATTCTGCGCGGGACG
TCCTTCTGCTACGTCCCTTCGGCCCTCAATCCAGCGGACCTTCCTTCCCGCGGCCTGCTGCCGGCTCTGC
GGCCTCTTCCGCGTCTTCGCCTTCGCCCTCAGACGAGTCGGATCTCCCTTTGGGCCGCCTCCCCGCGTCG
ACTTTAAGACCAATGACTTACAAGGCAGCTGTAGATCTTAGCCACTTTTTAAAAGAAAAGGGGGGACTGG
AAGGGCTAATTCACTCCCAACGAAGACAAGATCTGCTTTTTGCTTGTACTGGGTCTCTCTGGTTAGACCA
GATCTGAGCCTGGGAGCTCTCTGGCTAACTAGGGAACCCACTGCTTAAGCCTCAATAAAGCTTGCCTTGA
GTGCTTCAAGTAGTGTGTGCCCGTCTGTTGTGTGACTCTGGTAACTAGAGATCCCTCAGACCCTTTTAGT
CAGTGTGGAAAATCTCTAGCAGTACGTATAGTAGTTCATGTCATCTTATTATTCAGTATTTATAACTTGC
AAAGAAATGAATATCAGAGAGTGAGAGGAACTTGTTTATTGCAGCTTATAATGGTTACAAATAAAGCAAT
AGCATCACAAATTTCACAAATAAAGCATTTTTTTCACTGCATTCTAGTTGTGGTTTGTCCAAACTCATCA
ATGTATCTTATCATGTCTGGCTCTAGCTATCCCGCCCCTAACTCCGCCCATCCCGCCCCTAACTCCGCCC
AGTTCCGCCCATTCTCCGCCCCATGGCTGACTAATTTTTTTTATTTATGCAGAGGCCGAGGCCGCCTCGG
CCTCTGAGCTATTCCAGAAGTAGTGAGGAGGCTTTTTTGGAGGCCTAGGGACGTACCCAATTCGCCCTAT
AGTGAGTCGTATTACGCGCGCTCACTGGCCGTCGTTTTACAACGTCGTGACTGGGAAAACCCTGGCGTTA
CCCAACTTAATCGCCTTGCAGCACATCCCCCTTTCGCCAGCTGGCGTAATAGCGAAGAGGCCCGCACCGA
TCGCCCTTCCCAACAGTTGCGCAGCCTGAATGGCGAATGGG
[124 nt withheld, positions 6482-6605]
C
[91 nt withheld, positions 6607-6697]
A
[49 nt withheld, positions 6699-6747]
CCTTTGACGTTGGAGTCCACGTTCTTT
[37 nt withheld, positions 6775-6811]
ACCCTATCTCGGTCTATTCTTTTGATTTATAAGGGATTTTGCCGATTTCGGCCTATTGGTTAAAAAATGA
GCTGATTTAACAAAAATTTAACGCGAATTTTAACAAAATATTAACGCTTACAATTTAGGTGGCACTTTTC
GGGGAAATGTGCGCGGAACCCCTATTTGTTTATTTTTCTAAATACATTCAAATATGTATCCGCTCATGAG
ACAATAACCCTGATAAATGCTTCAATAATATTGAAAAAGGAAGAGTATGAGTATTCAACATTTCCGTGTC
GCCCTTATTCCCTTTTTTGCGGCATTTTGCCTTCCTGTTTTTGCTCACCCAGAAACGCTGGTGAAAGTAA
AAGATGCTGAAGATCAGTTGGGTGCACGAGTGGGTTACATCGAACTGGATCTCAACAGCGGTAAGATCCT
TGAGAGTTTTCGCCCCGAAGAACGTTTTCCAATGATGAGCACTTTTAAAGTTCTGCTATGTGGCGCGGTA
TTATCCCGTATTGACGCCGGGCAAGAGCAACTCGGTCGCCGCATACACTATTCTCAGAATGACTTGGTTG
AGTACTCACCAGTCACAGAAAAGCATCTTACGGATGGCATGACAGTAAGAGAATTATGCAGTGCTGCCAT
AACCATGAGTGATAACACTGCGGCCAACTTACTTCTGACAACGATCGGAGGACCGAAGGAGCTAACCGCT
TTTTTGCACAACATGGGGGATCATGTAACTCGCCTTGATCGTTGGGAACCGGAGCTGAATGAAGCCATAC
CAAACGACGAGCGTGACACCACGATGCCTGTAGCAATGGCAACAACGTTGCGCAAACTATTAACTGGCGA
ACTACTTACTCTAGCTTCCCGGCAACAATTAATAGACTGGATGGAGGCGGATAAAGTTGCAGGACCACTT
CTGCGCTCGGCCCTTCCGGCTGGCTGGTTTATTGCTGATAAATCTGGAGCCGGTGAGCGTGGGTCTCGCG
GTATCATTGCAGCACTGGGGCCAGATGGTAAGCCCTCCCGTATCGTAGTTATCTACACGACGGGGAGTCA
GGCAACTATGGATGAACGAAATAGACAGATCGCTGAGATAGGTGCCTCACTGATTAAGCATTGGTAACTG
TCAGACCAAGTTTACTCATATATACTTTAGATTGATTTAAAACTTCATTTTTAATTTAAAAGGATCTAGG
TGAAGATCCTTTTTGATAATCTCATGACCAAAATCCCTTAACGTGAGTTTTCGTTCCACTGAGCGTCAGA
CCCCGTAGAAAAGATCAAAGGATCTTCTTGAGATCCTTTTTTTCTGCGCGTAATCTGCTGCTTGCAAACA
AAAAAACCACCGCTACCAGCGGTGGTTTGTTTGCCGGATCAAGAGCTACCAACTCTTTTTCCGAAGGTAA
CTGGCTTCAGCAGAGCGCAGATACCAAATACTGTTCTTCTAGTGTAGCCGTAGTTAGGCCACCACTTCAA
GAACTCTGTAGCACCGCCTACATACCTCGCTCTGCTAATCCTGTTACCAGTGGCTGCTGCCAGTGGCGAT
AAGTCGTGTCTTACCGGGTTGGACTCAAGACGATAGTTACCGGATAAGGCGCAGCGGTCGGGCTGAACGG
GGGGTTCGTGCACACAGCCCAGCTTGGAGCGAACGACCTACACCGAACTGAGATACCTACAGCGTGAGCT
ATGAGAAAGCGCCACGCTTCCCGAAGGGAGAAAGGCGGACAGGTATCCGGTAAGCGGCAGGGTCGGAACA
GGAGAGCGCACGAGGGAGCTTCCAGGGGGAAACGCCTGGTATCTTTATAGTCCTGTCGGGTTTCGCCACC
TCTGACTTGAGCGTCGATTTTTGTGATGCTCGTCAGGGGGGCGGAGCCTATGGAAAAACGCCAGCAACGC
GGCCTTTTTACGGTTCCTGGCCTTTTGCTGGCCTTTTGCTCACATGTTCTTTCCTGCGTTATCCCCTGAT
TCTGTGGATAACCGTATTACCGCCTTTGAGTGAGCTGATACCGCTCGCCGCAGCCGAACGACCGAGCGCA
GCGAGTCAGTGAGCGAGGAAGCGGAAGAGCGCCCAATACGCAAACCGCCTCTCCCCGCGCGTTGGCCGAT
TCATTAATGCAGCTGGCACGACAGGTTTCCCGACTGGAAAGCGGGCAGTGAGCGCAACGCAATTAATGTG
AGTTAGCTCACTCATTAGGCACCCCAGGCTTTACACTTTATGCTTCCGGCTCGTATGTTGTGTGGAATTG
TGAGCGGATAACAATTTCACACAGGAAACAGCTATGACCATGATTACGCCAAGCGCGCAATTAACCCTCA
CTAAAGGGAACAAAAGCTGGAGCTGCAAGC
