>Addgene plasmid #142711 | TFORF0925 | depositor partial sequence | sequence record 280271 | Insert
ACCGCCACCATGCCGCCGACCCAGCCGACCCACGGGCAGTTCGCGCTGACCAACGGGGATCCCCTCAACT
GCCACTCGTACCTGTCCGGATATATTTCCCTGCTGTTGCGCGCGGAGCCCTATCCCACGTCGCGCTTCGG
CAGCCAATGCATGCAGCCCAACAACATCATGGGTATCGAGAACATTTGCGAACTGGCCGCGAGGATGCTC
TTCAGCGCCGTCGAGTGGGCCCGGAACATCCCCTTCTTCCCCGACCTGCAGATCACGGACCAGGTGGCCC
TGCTTCGCCTCACCTGGAGCGAGCTGTTTGTGTTGAATGCGGCGCAGTGCTCCATGCCCCTCCACGTCGC
CCCGCTCCTGGCCGCCGCCGGCCTGCATGCTTCGCCCATGTCCGCCGACCGGGTGGTCGCCTTTATGGAC
CACATACGGATCTTCCAAGAGCAAGTGGAGAAGCTCAAGGCGCTGCACGTTGACTCAGCCGAGTACAGCT
GCCTCAAGGCCATAGTCCTGTTCACCTCAGATGCCTGTGGTCTCTCTGATGTAGCCCATGTGGAAAGCTT
GCAGGAAAAGTCTCAGTGTGCTTTGGAAGAATACGTTAGGAGCCAGTACCCCAACCAGCCGACGAGATTC
GGAAAGCTTTTGCTTCGCCTCCCTTCCCTCCGCACCGTCTCCTCCTCAGTCATAGAGCAATTGTTTTTCG
TCCGTTTGGTAGGTAAAACCCCCATCGAAACCCTCATCCGGGATATGTTACTGTCCGGCAGCAGTTTTAA
CTGGCCGTATATGGCAATTCAATAGTAATGAACTAGTCCGTAACTTGAAAGTATTTCGATTTCTTGGCTT
TATATATCTTGTGGAAAGGACGAGAGGTACTGTGCCCACAACTGAAC
