>Addgene plasmid #142711 | TFORF0925 | depositor partial sequence | sequence record 280272 | Barcode
GAGGTACTGTGCCCACAACTGAAC
